Addgene plasmid #216151: pRSET-IRES-EGFP
Purpose: Donor of EMCV IRES for the preparation of other plasmids.
Depositing lab: Tom Brown. Depositing organization: University of Oxford. Publication: Enhancing cap-independent translation of linear mRNA. Golojuch S, Largey B, El-Sagheer AH, Brown T. Nat Commun. 2025 Oct 16;16(1):9205. doi: 10.1038/s41467-025-64257-6. PubMed 41102175.
Backbone
  Vector backbone: pRSET-B
  Backbone manufacturer: Invitrogen
  Total vector size (bp): 4239
  Vector type: Synthetic Biology ; mRNA preparation
Growth in bacteria
  Bacterial resistance: Ampicillin, 100 μg/mL
  Growth temperature: 37°C
  Growth strain: DH5alpha
  Copy number: High Copy
Gene/Insert 1
  Gene/Insert name: EMCV IRES (alt names: Encephalomyocarditis virus internal ribosome entry site; Cardiovirus A internal ribosome entry site)
  Species: Synthetic
  Insert size (bp): 576
Gene/Insert 2
  Gene/Insert name: EGFP (alt name: Enhanced green fluorescent protein)
  Species: Synthetic
  Insert size (bp): 717
Resource information
  A portion of this plasmid was derived from a plasmid made by: Kalina Hristova (pRSET-B mCherry, Addgene plasmid #108857 RRID: Addgene_108857). Elizabeth J. Robertson (pCAG-EOMES-EGFP-IRES-Puro).
Terms and licenses: Academic/Nonprofit Terms; Industry Terms: Not Available to Industry
How to cite: pRSET-IRES-EGFP was a gift from Tom Brown (Addgene plasmid # 216151 ; http://n2t.net/addgene:216151 ; RRID:Addgene_216151)
