[The description below was written by a language model from this plasmid's Addgene catalogue record and pLannotate feature annotations shown in this document.]
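Description:
pRSET-IRES-EGFP is a 4,239 bp bacterial plasmid built on the Invitrogen pRSET-B backbone and catalogued as a synthetic biology / mRNA preparation vector. It is maintained in E. coli at high copy through a ColE1/pUC-type origin and selected with ampicillin via the β-lactamase gene and its own promoter. An f1 phage origin is also present, a standard backbone element that permits single-stranded DNA production.

The payload lies between the T7 promoter and T7 terminator of the pRSET expression cassette. Downstream of the T7 promoter are the usual pRSET leader elements: the T7 gene 10 ribosome binding site, a short match to a His-tag-containing composite tag, the T7 gene 10 leader and the Xpress epitope with its enterokinase site. These are followed by a small multiple cloning site remnant, the encephalomyocarditis virus (EMCV) IRES, and then the mammalian codon-optimised EGFP coding sequence. The catalogue lists the IRES insert as 576 bp, whereas the automated annotation matches only 463 bp of it, so the annotated feature probably covers just part of the cloned element. Transcription by T7 RNA polymerase would yield an RNA in which the IRES sits directly upstream of EGFP, allowing cap-independent ribosome recruitment and a fluorescent readout of translation in eukaryotic systems. Short fragments annotated as lacZα, lacI and a solubility tag appear to be backbone remnants rather than functional parts.

The stated purpose is to serve as a donor of the EMCV IRES for constructing other plasmids, in work on cap-independent translation of linear mRNA. According to the record, portions were derived from a pRSET-B mCherry plasmid and a pCAG-based EGFP-IRES-Puro plasmid.
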