Features (pLannotate 1.2.2; 16 found; start..end, strand, type, name):
    526..630     -  promoter       AmpR promoter: bla
    683..1111    -  rep_origin     f1 ori (sequence partly withheld): f1 bacteriophage origin of replication; arrow indicates direction of (+) strand synthesis
   1116..1182    -  CDS            lacZα (fragment): LacZα fragment of β-galactosidase; lacZ fragment
   1208..1255    -  terminator     T7 terminator: transcription terminator for bacteriophage T7 RNA polymerase
   1263..1312    -  CDS            SET1 (fragment): solubility-enhancement tag derived from T7 phage gene 10B
   1331..2050    -  CDS            EGFP: the original enhanced GFP (Yang et al., 1996) mammalian codon-optimized
   2084..2546    -  misc_feature   IRES: internal ribosome entry site (IRES) of the encephalomyocarditis virus (EMCV)
   2666..2689    +  misc_feature   MCS (fragment): pBluescript multiple cloning site
   2717..2740    -  CDS            Xpress™ tag: Xpress™ epitope tag, including an enterokinase recognition and cleavage site
   2744..2776    -  CDS            T7 tag (gene 10 leader): leader peptide from bacteriophage T7 gene 10 promotes efficient translation in E. coli
   2777..2797    -  CDS            capTEV™ (fragment): composite tag for in vivo biotinylation, TEV protease cleavage, and 6xHis tagging
   2817..2839    -  RBS            RBS: efficient ribosome binding site from bacteriophage T7 gene 10 (Olins and Rangwala, 1989)
   2871..2889    -  promoter       T7 promoter: promoter for bacteriophage T7 RNA polymerase
   2909..2962    -  CDS            lacI (fragment): lac repressor; lacI; The lac repressor binds to the lac operator to inhibit transcription in E. coli. This inhibition can be relieved by adding lactose or isopropyl-β-D-thiogalactopyranoside (IPTG).
   3145..3733    -  rep_origin     ori: high-copy-number ColE1/pMB1/pBR322/pUC origin of replication
   3904..525     -  CDS            AmpR (across the origin): β-lactamase; bla; confers resistance to ampicillin, carbenicillin, and related antibiotics
>Addgene plasmid #216151 | pRSET-IRES-EGFP | addgene full sequence | sequence record 425824 | Addgene NGS Result
CTCGTCGTTTGGTATGGCTTCATTCAGCTCCGGTTCCCAACGATCAAGGCGAGTTACATGATCCCCCATG
TTGTGCAAAAAAGCGGTTAGCTCCTTCGGTCCTCCGATCGTTGTCAGAAGTAAGTTGGCCGCAGTGTTAT
CACTCATGGTTATGGCAGCACTGCATAATTCTCTTACTGTCATGCCATCCGTAAGATGCTTTTCTGTGAC
TGGTGAGTACTCAACCAAGTCATTCTGAGAATAGTGTATGCGGCGACCGAGTTGCTCTTGCCCGGCGTCA
ATACGGGATAATACCGCGCCACATAGCAGAACTTTAAAAGTGCTCATCATTGGAAAACGTTCTTCGGGGC
GAAAACTCTCAAGGATCTTACCGCTGTTGAGATCCAGTTCGATGTAACCCACTCGTGCACCCAACTGATC
TTCAGCATCTTTTACTTTCACCAGCGTTTCTGGGTGAGCAAAAACAGGAAGGCAAAATGCCGCAAAAAAG
GGAATAAGGGCGACACGGAAATGTTGAATACTCATACTCTTCCTTTTTCAATATTATTGAAGCATTTATC
AGGGTTATTGTCTCATGAGCGGATACATATTTGAATGTATTTAGAAAAATAAACAAATAGGGGTTCCGCG
CACATTTCCCCGAAAAGTGCCACCTAAATTGTAAGCGTTAATATTTTGTTAAAATTCGCGTTAAATTTTT
GTTAAATCAGCTCATTTTTTAACCAATAGGCCGAAATCGGCAAAATCCCTTATAAATCAAAAGAATAGAC
CGAGATAGGGT
[37 nt withheld, positions 782-818]
AAAGAACGTGGACTCCAACGTCAAAGG
[49 nt withheld, positions 846-894]
T
[91 nt withheld, positions 896-986]
G
[124 nt withheld, positions 988-1111]
CCCATTCGCCATTCAGGCTGCGCAACTGTTGGGAAGGGCGATCGGTGCGGGCCTCTTCGCTATTACGCCA
GATCCGGATATAGTTCCTCCTTTCAGCAAAAAACCCCTCAAGACCCGTTTAGAGGCCCCAAGGGGTTATG
CTAGTTATTGCTCAGCGGTGGCAGCAGCCAACTCAGCTTCCTTTCGGGCTTTGTTAGCAGCCGGATCAAG
CTTCGAATTTTACTTGTACAGCTCGTCCATGCCGAGAGTGATCCCGGCGGCGGTCACGAACTCCAGCAGG
ACCATGTGATCGCGCTTCTCGTTGGGGTCTTTGCTCAGGGCGGACTGGGTGCTCAGGTAGTGGTTGTCGG
GCAGCAGCACGGGGCCGTCGCCGATGGGGGTGTTCTGCTGGTAGTGGTCGGCGAGCTGCACGCTGCCGTC
CTCGATGTTGTGGCGGATCTTGAAGTTCACCTTGATGCCGTTCTTCTGCTTGTCGGCCATGATATAGACG
TTGTGGCTGTTGTAGTTGTACTCCAGCTTGTGCCCCAGGATGTTGCCGTCCTCCTTGAAGTCGATGCCCT
TCAGCTCGATGCGGTTCACCAGGGTGTCGCCCTCGAACTTCACCTCGGCGCGGGTCTTGTAGTTGCCGTC
GTCCTTGAAGAAGATGGTGCGCTCCTGGACGTAGCCTTCGGGCATGGCGGACTTGAAGAAGTCGTGCTGC
TTCATGTGGTCGGGGTAGCGGCTGAAGCACTGCACGCCGTAGGTCAGGGTGGTCACGAGGGTGGGCCAGG
GCACGGGCAGCTTGCCGGTGGTGCAGATGAACTTCAGGGTCAGCTTGCCGTAGGTGGCATCGCCCTCGCC
CTCGCCGGACACGCTGAACTTGTGGCCGTTTACGTCGCCGTCCAGCTCGACCAGGATGGGCACCACCCCG
GTGAACAGCTCCTCGCCCTTGCTCACCATGGTGGCGAATTCTTTGCCAAGGTTGTGGCCATATTATCATC
GTGTTTTTCAAAGGAAAACCACGTCCCCGTGGTTCGGGGGGCCTAGACGTTTTTTTAACCTCGACTAAAC
ACATGTAAAGCATGTGCACCGAGGCCCCAGATCAGATCCCATACAATGGGGTACCTTCTGGGCATCCTTC
AGCCCCTTGTTGAATACGCTTGAGGAGAGCCATTTGACTCTTTCCACAACTATCCAACTCACAACGTGGC
ACTGGGGTTGTGCCGCCTTTGCAGGTGTATCTTATACACGTGGCTTTTGGCCGCAGAGGCACCTGTCGCC
AGGTGGGGGGTTCCGCTGCCTGCAAAGGGTCGCTACAGACGTTGTTTGTCTTCAAGAAGCTTCCAGAGGA
ACTGCTTCCTTCACGACATTCAACAGACCTTGCATTCCTTTGGCGAGAGGGGAAAGACCCCTAGGAATGC
TCGTCAAGAAGACAGGGCCAGGTTTCCGGGCCCTCACATTGCCAAAAGACGGCAATATGGTGGAAAATAA
CATATAGACAAACGCACACCGGCCTTATTCCAAGCGGCTTCGGCCAGTAACGTTAGGGGGGGGGGAGGGA
GAGGGGGGGGGGGCGGAATTCGATATCAAGCTTATCGAGCGGCCGCATCACACCTTGGCCTCCAGCTTAT
CGTCATCGTCGTACAGATCCCGACCCATTTGCTGTCCACCAGTCATGCTAGCCATACCATGATGATGATG
ATGATGAGAACCCCGCATATGTATATCTCCTTCTTAAAGTTAAACAAAATTATTTCTAGAGGGAAACCGT
TGTGGTCTCCCTATAGTGAGTCGTATTAATTTCGCGGGATCGAGATCCTGCATTAATGAATCGGCCAACG
CGCGGGGAGAGGCGGTTTGCGTATTGGGCGCTCTTCCGCTTCCTCGCTCACTGACTCGCTGCGCTCGGTC
GTTCGGCTGCGGCGAGCGGTATCAGCTCACTCAAAGGCGGTAATACGGTTATCCACAGAATCAGGGGATA
ACGCAGGAAAGAACATGTGAGCAAAAGGCCAGCAAAAGGCCAGGAACCGTAAAAAGGCCGCGTTGCTGGC
GTTTTTCCATAGGCTCCGCCCCCCTGACGAGCATCACAAAAATCGACGCTCAAGTCAGAGGTGGCGAAAC
CCGACAGGACTATAAAGATACCAGGCGTTTCCCCCTGGAAGCTCCCTCGTGCGCTCTCCTGTTCCGACCC
TGCCGCTTACCGGATACCTGTCCGCCTTTCTCCCTTCGGGAAGCGTGGCGCTTTCTCATAGCTCACGCTG
TAGGTATCTCAGTTCGGTGTAGGTCGTTCGCTCCAAGCTGGGCTGTGTGCACGAACCCCCCGTTCAGCCC
GACCGCTGCGCCTTATCCGGTAACTATCGTCTTGAGTCCAACCCGGTAAGACACGACTTATCGCCACTGG
CAGCAGCCACTGGTAACAGGATTAGCAGAGCGAGGTATGTAGGCGGTGCTACAGAGTTCTTGAAGTGGTG
GCCTAACTACGGCTACACTAGAAGAACAGTATTTGGTATCTGCGCTCTGCTGAAGCCAGTTACCTTCGGA
AAAAGAGTTGGTAGCTCTTGATCCGGCAAACAAACCACCGCTGGTAGCGGTGGTTTTTTTGTTTGCAAGC
AGCAGATTACGCGCAGAAAAAAAGGATCTCAAGAAGATCCTTTGATCTTTTCTACGGGGTCTGACGCTCA
GTGGAACGAAAACTCACGTTAAGGGATTTTGGTCATGAGATTATCAAAAAGGATCTTCACCTAGATCCTT
TTAAATTAAAAATGAAGTTTTAAATCAATCTAAAGTATATATGAGTAAACTTGGTCTGACAGTTACCAAT
GCTTAATCAGTGAGGCACCTATCTCAGCGATCTGTCTATTTCGTTCATCCATAGTTGCCTGACTCCCCGT
CGTGTAGATAACTACGATACGGGAGGGCTTACCATCTGGCCCCAGTGCTGCAATGATACCGCGAGACCCA
CGCTCACCGGCTCCAGATTTATCAGCAATAAACCAGCCAGCCGGAAGGGCCGAGCGCAGAAGTGGTCCTG
CAACTTTATCCGCCTCCATCCAGTCTATTAATTGTTGCCGGGAAGCTAGAGTAAGTAGTTCGCCAGTTAA
TAGTTTGCGCAACGTTGTTGCCATTGCTACAGGCATCGTGGTGTCACG
